>Addgene plasmid #80540 | Rab20 cds in pGem-T Easy | addgene full sequence | sequence record 220625 | Addgene NGS Result
CTGTAGATCTGGAGACGCCACTAGAGGTGAGAAGGACTAAAGCTGGCTGCTGTGCATAGAATCGAATTCC
CGCGGCCGCCATGGCGGCCGGGAGCATGCGACGTCGGGCCCAATTCGCCCTATAGTGAGTCGTATTACAA
TTCACTGGCCGTCGTTTTACAACGTCGTGACTGGGAAAACCCTGGCGTTACCCAACTTAATCGCCTTGCA
GCACATCCCCCTTTCGCCAGCTGGCGTAATAGCGAAGAGGCCCGCACCGATCGCCCTTCCCAACAGTTGC
GCAGCCTGAATGGCGAATGG
[124 nt withheld, positions 301-424]
C
[91 nt withheld, positions 426-516]
A
[49 nt withheld, positions 518-566]
CCTTTGACGTTGGAGTCCACGTTCTTT
[37 nt withheld, positions 594-630]
ACCCTATCTCGGTCTATTCTTTTGATTTATAAGGGATTTTGCCGATTTCGGCCTATTGGTTAAAAAATGA
GCTGATTTAACAAAAATTTAACGCGAATTTTAACAAAATATTAACGCTTACAATTTCCTGATGCGGTATT
TTCTCCTTACGCATCTGTGCGGTATTTCACACCGCATCAGGTGGCACTTTTCGGGGAAATGTGCGCGGAA
CCCCTATTTGTTTATTTTTCTAAATACATTCAAATATGTATCCGCTCATGAGACAATAACCCTGATAAAT
GCTTCAATAATATTGAAAAAGGAAGAGTATGAGTATTCAACATTTCCGTGTCGCCCTTATTCCCTTTTTT
GCGGCATTTTGCCTTCCTGTTTTTGCTCACCCAGAAACGCTGGTGAAAGTAAAAGATGCTGAAGATCAGT
TGGGTGCACGAGTGGGTTACATCGAACTGGATCTCAACAGCGGTAAGATCCTTGAGAGTTTTCGCCCCGA
AGAACGTTTTCCAATGATGAGCACTTTTAAAGTTCTGCTATGTGGCGCGGTATTATCCCGTATTGACGCC
GGGCAAGAGCAACTCGGTCGCCGCATACACTATTCTCAGAATGACTTGGTTGAGTACTCACCAGTCACAG
AAAAGCATCTTACGGATGGCATGACAGTAAGAGAATTATGCAGTGCTGCCATAACCATGAGTGATAACAC
TGCGGCCAACTTACTTCTGACAACGATCGGAGGACCGAAGGAGCTAACCGCTTTTTTGCACAACATGGGG
GATCATGTAACTCGCCTTGATCGTTGGGAACCGGAGCTGAATGAAGCCATACCAAACGACGAGCGTGACA
CCACGATGCCTGTAGCAATGGCAACAACGTTGCGCAAACTATTAACTGGCGAACTACTTACTCTAGCTTC
CCGGCAACAATTAATAGACTGGATGGAGGCGGATAAAGTTGCAGGACCACTTCTGCGCTCGGCCCTTCCG
GCTGGCTGGTTTATTGCTGATAAATCTGGAGCCGGTGAGCGTGGGTCTCGCGGTATCATTGCAGCACTGG
GGCCAGATGGTAAGCCCTCCCGTATCGTAGTTATCTACACGACGGGGAGTCAGGCAACTATGGATGAACG
AAATAGACAGATCGCTGAGATAGGTGCCTCACTGATTAAGCATTGGTAACTGTCAGACCAAGTTTACTCA
TATATACTTTAGATTGATTTAAAACTTCATTTTTAATTTAAAAGGATCTAGGTGAAGATCCTTTTTGATA
ATCTCATGACCAAAATCCCTTAACGTGAGTTTTCGTTCCACTGAGCGTCAGACCCCGTAGAAAAGATCAA
AGGATCTTCTTGAGATCCTTTTTTTCTGCGCGTAATCTGCTGCTTGCAAACAAAAAAACCACCGCTACCA
GCGGTGGTTTGTTTGCCGGATCAAGAGCTACCAACTCTTTTTCCGAAGGTAACTGGCTTCAGCAGAGCGC
AGATACCAAATACTGTTCTTCTAGTGTAGCCGTAGTTAGGCCACCACTTCAAGAACTCTGTAGCACCGCC
TACATACCTCGCTCTGCTAATCCTGTTACCAGTGGCTGCTGCCAGTGGCGATAAGTCGTGTCTTACCGGG
TTGGACTCAAGACGATAGTTACCGGATAAGGCGCAGCGGTCGGGCTGAACGGGGGGTTCGTGCACACAGC
CCAGCTTGGAGCGAACGACCTACACCGAACTGAGATACCTACAGCGTGAGCTATGAGAAAGCGCCACGCT
TCCCGAAGGGAGAAAGGCGGACAGGTATCCGGTAAGCGGCAGGGTCGGAACAGGAGAGCGCACGAGGGAG
CTTCCAGGGGGAAACGCCTGGTATCTTTATAGTCCTGTCGGGTTTCGCCACCTCTGACTTGAGCGTCGAT
TTTTGTGATGCTCGTCAGGGGGGCGGAGCCTATGGAAAAACGCCAGCAACGCGGCCTTTTTACGGTTCCT
GGCCTTTTGCTGGCCTTTTGCTCACATGTTCTTTCCTGCGTTATCCCCTGATTCTGTGGATAACCGTATT
ACCGCCTTTGAGTGAGCTGATACCGCTCGCCGCAGCCGAACGACCGAGCGCAGCGAGTCAGTGAGCGAGG
AAGCGGAAGAGCGCCCAATACGCAAACCGCCTCTCCCCGCGCGTTGGCCGATTCATTAATGCAGCTGGCA
CGACAGGTTTCCCGACTGGAAAGCGGGCAGTGAGCGCAACGCAATTAATGTGAGTTAGCTCACTCATTAG
GCACCCCAGGCTTTACACTTTATGCTTCCGGCTCGTATGTTGTGTGGAATTGTGAGCGGATAACAATTTC
ACACAGGAAACAGCTATGACCATGATTACGCCAAGCTATTTAGGTGACACTATAGAATACTCAAGCTATG
CATCCAACGCGTTGGGAGCTCTCCCATATGGTCGACCTGCAGGCGGCCGCGAATTCACTAGTGATTGGGA
CATGAACGTTGGAAAGACTTCTCTCCTCCACAGATACACGGAGAGGAAGTTTAAGGACACGATAAGCACC
GTCGGAGGGGCGTTTTTCCTCAAACAGTGGGGTCCCTACAACATTTCCATATGGGATACTGCAGGTCGAG
AGCAGTTTCACGGTCTGGGCTCCATGTACTGCCGTGGCGCAGCTGCTGTCATCCTAACATATGATGTCAC
CAACTGGCAGAGCCTGGCGGAGCTGGAGAACCGCTTCCTGTCCTTGACTGACACTGCCAACGCAGACTGC
ATCTTCGCCCTTGTGGGGAACAAAGCGGACCTGACCGACCCGTTCGCTCAAGAGCCTGACAGCGAGAGTG
GGAGCGACCCGCAGCCTGTAGCCTCCTGCCCGACTCCTCCTGCCAGCCCTGTCCAGCACAAACAGGTGAG
CAGAGAGGACGCTGTGGCTCTGTACGCCCGCGTTCTCCGATACAAAGGCCTGGACGAGAAGACCTGCCTG
CCCGCCGAGAGGATGTGCTTCGAGACCAGCGCTAAAACAGGTTACAACGTGGACGCTTTGTTCGAGACCT
TATTTGATTTAGTACTGCCATCCATTCTGAAGAAGAGGAGCGAGGGTGAAGCCA
Features (pLannotate 1.2.2; 14 found; start..end, strand, type, name):
    119..137     -  promoter       T7 promoter: promoter for bacteriophage T7 RNA polymerase
    140..297     +  CDS            lacZα (fragment): LacZα fragment of β-galactosidase; lacZ fragment
    301..729     +  rep_origin     f1 ori (sequence partly withheld): f1 bacteriophage origin of replication; arrow indicates direction of (+) strand synthesis
    757..807     -  misc_feature   bom (fragment): basis of mobility region from pBR322
    834..938     +  promoter       AmpR promoter: bla
    939..1799    +  CDS            AmpR: β-lactamase; bla; confers resistance to ampicillin, carbenicillin, and related antibiotics
   1970..2558    +  rep_origin     ori: high-copy-number ColE1/pMB1/pBR322/pUC origin of replication
   2741..2833    +  CDS            lacI (fragment): lac repressor; lacI; The lac repressor binds to the lac operator to inhibit transcription in E. coli. This inhibition can be relieved by adding lactose or isopropyl-β-D-thiogalactopyranoside (IPTG).
   2846..2867    +  protein_bind   CAP binding site: CAP binding activates transcription in the presence of cAMP. E. coli catabolite activator protein
   2882..2912    +  promoter       lac promoter: promoter for the E. coli lac operon
   2920..2936    +  protein_bind   lac operator: The lac repressor binds to the lac operator to inhibit transcription in E. coli. This inhibition can be relieved by adding lactose or isopropyl-β-D-thiogalactopyranoside (IPTG). lac repressor encoded by lacI
   2978..2996    +  promoter       SP6 promoter: promoter for bacteriophage SP6 RNA polymerase
   3008..3070    +  CDS            VESPI_VESMG (fragment): Experimental evidence at protein level: Swiss-Prot protein existence level 1. Shows contractile activity on isolated ileum smooth muscle. From Vespa magnifica (Hornet).
   3079..56      +  CDS            RAB20 (across the origin): RAB20_HUMAN - Experimental evidence at protein level: Swiss-Prot protein existence level 1. Plays a role in apical endocytosis/recycling. Plays a role in the maturation and acidification of phagosomes that engulf pathogens, such as S.aureus and M.tuberculosis. Plays a role in the fusion of phagosomes with lysosomes. From Homo sapiens (Human).
