[The description below was written by a language model from this plasmid's Addgene catalogue record and pLannotate feature annotations shown in this document.]
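Description:
Rab20 cds in pGem-T Easy is a small bacterial cloning plasmid (about 3.7 kb) carrying the coding sequence of zebrafish (Danio rerio) rab20 in Promega's pGEM-T Easy backbone, a vector designed for direct cloning of PCR products. It is maintained in E. coli at high copy from a ColE1/pUC-type origin and selected through the β-lactamase (AmpR) gene, which is driven by its own promoter and confers ampicillin resistance. An f1 bacteriophage origin is also present, allowing production of single-stranded DNA. The lac promoter, operator, CAP binding site and an interrupted lacZα fragment are the remains of the backbone's blue/white screening system, which is disrupted by the insert.

The rab20 insert lies between the opposing SP6 and T7 bacteriophage promoters that flank the cloning site. As annotated, the coding sequence runs in the same direction as the SP6 promoter, so SP6 polymerase should produce sense transcript and T7 polymerase the antisense strand. The automated annotation identifies the insert by similarity to human RAB20, a small GTPase linked to apical endocytosis/recycling and phagosome maturation, but the catalogue entry states that the gene is the zebrafish orthologue. A short hit to a hornet peptide just upstream of the insert is most likely a spurious match within the polylinker region. No eukaryotic promoter, tag or reporter is annotated, so this is not an expression construct. The stated purpose is in situ hybridisation, for which the phage promoters allow in vitro synthesis of riboprobes, "or other purposes", which could include use as a template for subcloning. It belongs to a library of full-length zebrafish rab clones.
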