Addgene plasmid #80540: Rab20 cds in pGem-T Easy
Purpose: Can be used for in situ hybridisation or other purposes
Depositing lab: Rob Parton. Depositing organization: University of Queensland, Institute for Molecular Bioscience. Publication: A plasmid library of full-length zebrafish rab proteins for in vivo cell biology. Hall TE, Martel N, Lo HP, Xiong Z, Parton RG. Cell Logist. 2017 Mar 1;7(1):e1301151. doi: 10.1080/21592799.2017.1301151. eCollection 2017. PubMed 28396820.
Backbone
  Vector backbone: pGemT easy
  Backbone manufacturer: Promega
Growth in bacteria
  Bacterial resistance: Ampicillin, 100 μg/mL
  Growth temperature: 37°C
  Growth strain: DH5alpha
  Copy number: High Copy
Gene/Insert
  Gene/Insert name: rab20
  Species: D. rerio (zebrafish)
  Entrez Gene: rab20 (a.k.a. fb01f02, wu:fb01f02, wu:fj82g08, zgc:64047)
Terms and licenses: Academic/Nonprofit Terms; Industry Terms: Not Available to Industry
How to cite: Rab20 cds in pGem-T Easy was a gift from Rob Parton (Addgene plasmid # 80540 ; http://n2t.net/addgene:80540 ; RRID:Addgene_80540)
